>Addgene plasmid #101705 | YORWΔ22Ω2 | addgene full sequence | sequence record 199844 | Addgene NGS Result
ACTGCGCCGTTACCACCGCTGCGTTCGGTCAAGGTTCTGGACCAGTTGCGTGAGCGCATACGCTACTTGC
ATTACAGCTTACGAACCGAACAGGCTTATGTCCACTGGGTTCGTGCCTTCATCCGTTTCCACGGTGTGCG
TCACCCGGCAACCTTGGGTAGCAGCGAAGTCGAGGCATTTCTGTCCTGGTGGGCGGCCGCTAGGGATAAC
AGGGTAATACCCACTGCCCTGAAGTCCAGCAGGTACTGAGGCTTGGATCTCAAAAGCGTGGGGTGCGTGG
GCGTGCGCTGCTCGAGGCATTTTAGCCGCTGATAGTGCTGGCTCCAGGGGCCACTGCGCTTGCCATACCC
GCACACGGGGTTCTTTGAGGCACTTAATTGACCGGAGATTTAAACGATATTGTCGTCGGGGATTAGAAGA
CATTACTGGTGGGGAACCCTTGATGATAATAGGAAATATATGCGCAGTATGCTCCATCGTTACGAGATGT
TAGCAGCCTCAGAGCATCCTAATGGGAATATCAATGCATACACACCGGAGCTTGGATATGATAAACGAAA
TATTCTTGAATCGTGAGATCGCCTGTTTTCAAAACCGTTGGAGGCAGAAACAATTTTGTCACAAGATGGG
CATTCTACCCCATCCTTGCTGTATTATTGTAGTCTCGCTTTCTTTTATGCTGGACAAATGAGACTACTGC
ACATTTTTATACGTTCTTGGTTTTTTTTAAAGGTGTGGTTTCGGCATTATCCTGCCGCACGTTTCTTGGA
TAATTCATCCTGATTCTCTATTTTAAACGCTTCAGCCTATCAGGATTTGGTTTTGATACATACTGCAAGA
GTGTATCTCGGGAACAGTCATTTATTCCGCAACAAACTTAATTGCGGAACGCGTTAGGCGATTTCTAGCA
TATATCAAATACCGTTCGCGATTTCTTCTGGGTTCGTCTATTTTCTTTTAAATACTTATTAACGTACTCA
AACAACTACACTTCGTTGTATCTCAGAATGAGATCCCTCAGTATGACAATACATCATTCTAAACGTTCGT
AAAACACATATGAAACAACTTTATAACAAAGCGAACAAAATGGGCAACATGAGATGAAACTCCGCGTCCC
TTAGCTGAACTACCCAAACGTACGAATGCCTGAACAATTAGTTTAGATCCGAGATTCCGCGCTTCCATCA
TTTAGTATAATCCATATTTTATATAATATATAGGATAAGTAACAGCCCGCGAAGATATCGGTCTCAGTCA
GGAGTGAGACGCACAGCTTGTCTGTAAGCGGATGCCGGGAGCAGACAAGCCCGTCAGGGCGCGTCAGCGG
GTGTTGGCGGGTGTCGGGGCTGGCTTAACTATGCGGCATCAGAGCAGATTGTACTGAGAGTGCACCATAT
GCGGTGTGAAATACCGCACAGATGCGTAAGGAGAAAATACCGCATCAGGCGCCATTCGCCATTCAGGCTG
CGCAACTGTTGGGAAGGGCGATCGGTGCGGGCCTCTTCGCTATTACGCCAGCTGGCGAAAGGGGGATGTG
CTGCAAGGCGATTAAGTTGGGTAACGCCAGGGTTTTCCCAGTCACGACGTTGTAAAACGACGGCCAGTGA
ATTCGAGCTCGGTACCCGGGGATCCTCTAGAGTCGACCTGCAGGCATGCAAGCTTGGCGTAATCATGGTC
ATAGCTGTTTCCTGTGTGAAATTGTTATCCGCTCACAATTCCACACAACATACGAGCCGGAAGCATAAAG
TGTAAAGCCTGGGGTGCCTAATGAGTGAGCTAACTCACATTAATTGCGTTGCGCTCACTGCCCGCTTTCC
AGTCGGGAAACCTGTCGTGCCAGCTGCGTCTCACGCTTGAGACCGATATCGGACCAACTATCATCCGCTA
ATTACTGACATTACCAAATGAGATCTGTGAATGGGCAAGATAAAAAACAAAAATTGAAATGTTTGACGTT
ATGTAAAACTATTAATTCCTTCGCTTTCGGCGGTCACAGAATTTGCGTGTAGCTGACTCTTGTTCAATCA
ATATCATTTGTTACTTTATTTGAAAGTCTGTATTACTGCGCCTATTGTCATCCGTACCAAAGAACGTCAA
AAAGAAACAAGATAATTTTTGTGCTTACACCATTTATAGATCACTGAGCCCAGAATATCGCTGGAGCTCA
GTGTAAGTGGCATGAACACAACTCTGACTGATCGCACATATTGCCGTTATCATAAATACTAGTTGTACTT
GTCAATGCGACGAATGGCATCATGCCTATTATTACGTTCCTCTTTTTCCGTTTCATGTTTCCAGAATGCT
ATTGAATCTAACACTTCAATTATAAAAAAGAATAAATCCGCAATAATTTTAGGCTAATTGTTGTACTGTC
AAGCGAACCTAATGGTTAAAATTCAGAGGAACCTTCGACGTAGTCTGATCGCTACTTCTATATCTTATGT
TCCCAGTCAATCAAAAGTTGATACTATAATAGCTGCCATTTATACCTGTTAGTTATGGCGATCGTTTATC
ACGACAAGCCCAATTTTGGTCGAGATGCAGCCAGTTGCCATCTATTGTTTCCAAAGCATTCGTTTGATTC
GTATATGATAGGAAAACAAATTAAACGATGTATCAATTTGCTCATTCATCATAAATTGTGTTTGAGGCAT
TACTAAAAGAGCAGCAGATATCAGTCTGTTGGAATAAAAATCAACTATCATCTACTAACTAGTATTTACG
TTACTAGTATATTATCATATACGGTGTTAGAAGATGACGCAAATGATGAGAAATAGTCATCTAAATTAGT
GGAAGCTGAAACGCAAGGATTGATAATGTAATAGGGATAACAGGGTAATGCGGCCGCCGCGTTGCTGGCG
TTTTTCCATAGGCTCCGCCCCCCTGACGAGCATCACAAAAATCGACGCTCAAGTCAGAGGTGGCGAAACC
CGACAGGACTATAAAGATACCAGGCGTTTCCCCCTGGAAGCTCCCTCGTGCGCTCTCCTGTTCCGACCCT
GCCGCTTACCGGATACCTGTCCGCCTTTCTCCCTTCGGGAAGCGTGGCGCTTTCTCATAGCTCACGCTGT
AGGTATCTCAGTTCGGTGTAGGTCGTTCGCTCCAAGCTGGGCTGTGTGCACGAACCCCCCGTTCAGCCCG
ACCGCTGCGCCTTATCCGGTAACTATCGTCTTGAGTCCAACCCGGTAAGACACGACTTATCGCCACTGGC
AGCAGCCACTGGTAACAGGATTAGCAGAGCGAGGTATGTAGGCGGTGCTACAGAGTTCTTGAAGTGGTGG
CCTAACTACGGCTACACTAGAAGGACAGTATTTGGTATCTGCGCTCTGCTGAAGCCAGTTACCTTCGGAA
AAAGAGTTGGTAGCTCTTGATCCGGCAAACAAACCACCGCTGGTAGCGGTGGTTTTTTTGTTTGCAAGCA
GCAGATTACGCGCAGAAAAAAAGGATCTCAAGAAGATCCTTTGATCTTTTCTACGGGGTCTGACGCTCAG
TGGAACGAAAACTCACGTTAAGGGATTTTGGTCATGCATTCTAGGTGATTATTTGCCGACTACCTTGGTG
ATCTCGCCTTTCACGTAGTGGACAAATTCTTCCAACTGATCTGCGCGCGAGGCCAAGCGATCTTCTTCTT
GTCCAAGATAAGCCTGTCTAGCTTCAAGTATGACGGGCTGATACTGGGCCGGCAGGCGCTCCATTGCCCA
GTCGGCAGCGACATCCTTCGGCGCGATTTTGCCGGTTACTGCGCTGTACCAAATGCGGGACAACGTAAGC
ACTACATTTCGCTCATCACCAGCCCAGTCGGGCGGCGAGTTCCATAGCGTTAAGGTTTCATTTAGCGCCT
CAAATAGATCCTGTTCAGGAACCGGATCAAAGAGTTCCTCCGCCGCTGGACCTACCAAGGCAACGCTATG
TTCTCTTGCTTTTGTCAGCAAGATAGCCAGATCAATGTCGATCGTGGCTGGCTCGAAGATACCTGCAAGA
ATGTCATTGCGCTGCCATTCTCCAAATTGCAGTTCGCGCTTAGCTGGATAACGCCACGGAATGATGTCGT
CGTGCACAACAATGGTGACTTCTACAGCGCGGAGAATCTCGCTCTCTCCAGGGGAAGCCGAAGTTTCCAA
AAGGTCGTTGATCAAAGCTCGCCGCGTTGTTTCATCAAGCCTTACGGTCACCGTAACCAGCAAATCAATA
TCACTGTGTGGCTTCAGGCCGCCATCCACTGCGGAGCCGTACAAATGTACGGCCAGCAACGTCGGTTCGA
GATGGCGCTCGATGACGCCAACTACCTCTGATAGTTGAGTCGATACTTCGGCGATCACCGCTTCCCTCAT
AATGTTTAACTTTGTTTTAGGGCGACTGCCCTGCTGCGTAACATCGTTGCTGCTCCATAACATCAAACAT
CGACCCACGGCGTAACGCGCTTGCTGCTTGGATGCCCGAGGCATAGACTGTACCCCAAAAAAACAGTCAT
AACAAGCCATGAAAACCGCC
Features (pLannotate 1.2.2; 13 found; start..end, strand, type, name):
     79..102     -  promoter       Pc promoter (fragment): intI1 (promoter lies within the coding sequence); class 1 integron promoter
    193..477     -  CDS            YO343_YEAST (fragment): Protein predicted: Swiss-Prot protein existence level 4. From Saccharomyces cerevisiae (strain ATCC 204508 / S288c) (Baker's yeast).
   1350..1449    +  misc_feature   bom (fragment): basis of mobility region from pBR322
   1455..1612    -  CDS            lacZα (fragment): LacZα fragment of β-galactosidase; lacZ fragment
   1609..1665    +  misc_feature   MCS: pUC18/19 multiple cloning site
   1702..1718    -  protein_bind   lac operator: The lac repressor binds to the lac operator to inhibit transcription in E. coli. This inhibition can be relieved by adding lactose or isopropyl-β-D-thiogalactopyranoside (IPTG). lac repressor encoded by lacI
   1726..1756    -  promoter       lac promoter: promoter for the E. coli lac operon
   1771..1792    -  protein_bind   CAP binding site: CAP binding activates transcription in the presence of cAMP. E. coli catabolite activator protein
   1805..1847    -  CDS            lacI (fragment): lac repressor; lacI; The lac repressor binds to the lac operator to inhibit transcription in E. coli. This inhibition can be relieved by adding lactose or isopropyl-β-D-thiogalactopyranoside (IPTG).
   2729..2833    -  CDS            YD34A_YEAST (fragment): Protein predicted: Swiss-Prot protein existence level 4. From Saccharomyces cerevisiae (strain ATCC 204508 / S288c) (Baker's yeast).
   2873..3461    -  rep_origin     ori: high-copy-number ColE1/pMB1/pBR322/pUC origin of replication
   3552..4340    -  CDS            aadA: S3AD_ECOLX - Experimental evidence at protein level: Swiss-Prot protein existence level 1. Mediates bacterial resistance to the antibiotics streptomycin and spectinomycin. From Escherichia coli.
   4347..4403    -  CDS            GmR (fragment): gentamycin acetyltransferase; aacC1; confers resistance to gentamycin
