[The description below was written by a language model from this plasmid's Addgene catalogue record and pLannotate feature annotations shown in this document.]
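Description:
YORWΔ22Ω2 is an empty GoldenBraid 2.0 destination vector of the omega level, adapted for chromosomal integration in Saccharomyces cerevisiae. The catalogue purpose describes it as derived from pDGB2Ω2, while the backbone field lists pDGB2Ω1; the record does not resolve this discrepancy. The modification in either case is the same: the GoldenBraid cloning cassette has been flanked with homology arms matching the YORWΔ22 solo LTR locus, so that whatever is assembled in the cassette can be inserted into the yeast genome by homologous recombination rather than maintained episomally. Consistent with this, the 4.5 kb sequence annotation shows no yeast replication origin or yeast selectable marker, so any marker for selecting integrants would presumably have to be supplied as part of the assembled cargo.

In E. coli the plasmid replicates from a high-copy ColE1/pUC-type origin and is selected with spectinomycin through the aadA gene, which is accompanied by remnants of a class 1 integron promoter and a gentamicin resistance gene fragment. The cloning cassette is a lacZα unit with lac promoter, operator, CAP binding site and a pUC-type multiple cloning site. In GoldenBraid vectors this reporter is displaced by the incoming assembly, allowing blue/white screening of recombinant clones. Two short matches to predicted yeast open reading frames lie on either side of the lacZα region and probably reflect the genomic sequence in the homology arms, although the annotation does not label the arms explicitly. The vector belongs to a toolkit built for modular assembly of transcriptional units and multigene constructs, aimed at expressing heterologous proteins in yeast mitochondria.
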