Addgene plasmid #101705: YORWΔ22Ω2
Purpose: (Empty Backbone) GoldenBraid vector pDGB2Ω2, adapted for S. cerevisiae genome integration by flanking the GB cassette with recombination arms of homology for integration at the YORWΔ22 solo LTR loci
Depositing lab: Elena Caro Bernat. Depositing organization: Centro de Biotecnología y Genómica de Plantas (UPM/INIA). Publication: Adaptation of the GoldenBraid modular cloning system and creation of a toolkit for the expression of heterologous proteins in yeast mitochondria. Perez-Gonzalez A, Kniewel R, Veldhuizen M, Verma HK, Navarro-Rodriguez M, Rubio LM, Caro E. BMC Biotechnol. 2017 Nov 13;17(1):80. doi: 10.1186/s12896-017-0393-y. PubMed 29132331.
Backbone
  Vector backbone: pDGB2Ω1
  Backbone manufacturer: GoldenBraid 2.0
  Modifications to backbone: flanking of the GoldenBraid cloning cassette with YORWΔ22 arms of homology for integration in the yeast genome
  Vector type: Yeast Expression
Growth in bacteria
  Bacterial resistance: Spectinomycin, 50 μg/mL
  Growth temperature: 37°C
  Growth strain: DH5alpha
  Copy number: Unknown
Terms and licenses: Academic/Nonprofit Terms; Industry Terms: Not Available to Industry
How to cite: YORWΔ22Ω2 was a gift from Elena Caro Bernat (Addgene plasmid # 101705 ; http://n2t.net/addgene:101705 ; RRID:Addgene_101705)
