>Addgene plasmid #101705 | YORWΔ22Ω2 | depositor partial sequence | sequence record 192462 | AOH-GoldenBraid cloning cassette-AOH
GCGGCCGCTAGGGATAACAGGGTAATACCCACTGCCCTGAAGTCCAGCAGGTACTGAGGCTTGGATCTCA
AAAGCGTGGGGTGCGTGGGCGTGCGCTGCTCGAGGCATTTTAGCCGCTGATAGTGCTGGCTCCAGGGGCC
ACTGCGCTTGCCATACCCGCACACGGGGTTCTTTGAGGCACTTAATTGACCGGAGATTTAAACGATATTG
TCGTCGGGGATTAGAAGACATTACTGGTGGGGAACCCTTGATGATAATAGGAAATATATGCGCAGTATGC
TCCATCGTTACGAGATGTTAGCAGCCTCAGAGCATCCTAATGGGAATATCAATGCATACACACCGGAGCT
TGGATATGATAAACGAAATATTCTTGAATCGTGAGATCGCCTGTTTTCAAAACCGTTGGAGGCAGAAACA
ATTTTGTCACAAGATGGGCATTCTACCCCATCCTTGCTGTATTATTGTAGTCTCGCTTTCTTTTATGCTG
GACAAATGAGACTACTGCACATTTTTATACGTTCTTGGTTTTTTTTAAAGGTGTGGTTTCGGCATTATCC
TGCCGCACGTTTCTTGGATAATTCATCCTGATTCTCTATTTTAAACGCTTCAGCCTATCAGGATTTGGTT
TTGATACATACTGCAAGAGTGTATCTCGGGAACAGTCATTTATTCCGCAACAAACTTAATTGCGGAACGC
GTTAGGCGATTTCTAGCATATATCAAATACCGTTCGCGATTTCTTCTGGGTTCGTCTATTTTCTTTTAAA
TACTTATTAACGTACTCAAACAACTACACTTCGTTGTATCTCAGAATGAGATCCCTCAGTATGACAATAC
ATCATTCTAAACGTTCGTAAAACACATATGAAACAACTTTATAACAAAGCGAACAAAATGGGCAACATGA
GATGAAACTCCGCGTCCCTTAGCTGAACTACCCAAACGTACGAATGCCTGAACAATTAGTTTAGATCCGA
GATTCCGCGCTTCCATCATTTAGTATAATCCATATTTTATATAATATATAGGATAAGTAACAGCCCGCGA
AGATATCGGTCTCAGTCAGGAGTGAGACGCACAGCTTGTCTGTAAGCGGATGCCGGGAGCAGACAAGCCC
GTCAGGGCGCGTCAGCGGGTGTTGGCGGGTGTCGGGGCTGGCTTAACTATGCGGCATCAGAGCAGATTGT
ACTGAGAGTGCACCATATGCGGTGTGAAATACCGCACAGATGCGTAAGGAGAAAATACCGCATCAGGCGC
CATTCGCCATTCAGGCTGCGCAACTGTTGGGAAGGGCGATCGGTGCGGGCCTCTTCGCTATTACGCCAGC
TGGCGAAAGGGGGATGTGCTGCAAGGCGATTAAGTTGGGTAACGCCAGGGTTTTCCCAGTCACGACGTTG
TAAAACGACGGCCAGTGAATTCGAGCTCGGTACCCGGGGATCCTCTAGAGTCGACCTGCAGGCATGCAAG
CTTGGCGTAATCATGGTCATAGCTGTTTCCTGTGTGAAATTGTTATCCGCTCACAATTCCACACAACATA
CGAGCCGGAAGCATAAAGTGTAAAGCCTGGGGTGCCTAATGAGTGAGCTAACTCACATTAATTGCGTTGC
GCTCACTGCCCGCTTTCCAGTCGGGAAACCTGTCGTGCCAGCTGCGTCTCACGCTTGAGACCGATATCGG
ACCAACTATCATCCGCTAATTACTGACATTACCAAATGAGATCTGTGAATGGGCAAGATAAAAAACAAAA
ATTGAAATGTTTGACGTTATGTAAAACTATTAATTCCTTCGCTTTCGGCGGTCACAGAATTTGCGTGTAG
CTGACTCTTGTTCAATCAATATCATTTGTTACTTTATTTGAAAGTCTGTATTACTGCGCCTATTGTCATC
CGTACCAAAGAACGTCAAAAAGAAACAAGATAATTTTTGTGCTTACACCATTTATAGATCACTGAGCCCA
GAATATCGCTGGAGCTCAGTGTAAGTGGCATGAACACAACTCTGACTGATCGCACATATTGCCGTTATCA
TAAATACTAGTTGTACTTGTCAATGCGACGAATGGCATCATGCCTATTATTACGTTCCTCTTTTTCCGTT
TCATGTTTCCAGAATGCTATTGAATCTAACACTTCAATTATAAAAAAGAATAAATCCGCAATAATTTTAG
GCTAATTGTTGTACTGTCAAGCGAACCTAATGGTTAAAATTCAGAGGAACCTTCGACGTAGTCTGATCGC
TACTTCTATATCTTATGTTCCCAGTCAATCAAAAGTTGATACTATAATAGCTGCCATTTATACCTGTTAG
TTATGGCGATCGTTTATCACGACAAGCCCAATTTTGGTCGAGATGCAGCCAGTTGCCATCTATTGTTTCC
AAAGCATTCGTTTGATTCGTATATGATAGGAAAACAAATTAAACGATGTATCAATTTGCTCATTCATCAT
AAATTGTGTTTGAGGCATTACTAAAAGAGCAGCAGATATCAGTCTGTTGGAATAAAAATCAACTATCATC
TACTAACTAGTATTTACGTTACTAGTATATTATCATATACGGTGTTAGAAGATGACGCAAATGATGAGAA
ATAGTCATCTAAATTAGTGGAAGCTGAAACGCAAGGATTGATAATGTAATAGGGATAACAGGGTAATGCG
GCCGC
